>Addgene plasmid #220884 | 9AVA | addgene full sequence | sequence record 436793 | Addgene NGS Result
ATCCGGATTGGCGAATGGG
[124 nt withheld, positions 20-143]
C
[91 nt withheld, positions 145-235]
A
[49 nt withheld, positions 237-285]
CCTTTGACGTTGGAGTCCACGTTCTTT
[37 nt withheld, positions 313-349]
ACCCTATCTCGGTCTATTCTTTTGATTTATAAGGGATTTTGCCGATTTCGGCCTATTGGTTAAAAAATGA
GCTGATTTAACAAAAATTTAACGCGAATTTTAACAAAATATTAACGCTTACAATTTAGGTGGCACTTTTC
GGGGAAATGTGCGCGGAACCCCTATTTGTTTATTTTTCTAAATACATTCAAATATGTATCCGCTCATGAA
TTAATTCTTAGAAAAACTCATCGAGCATCAAATGAAACTGCAATTTATTCATATCAGGATTATCAATACC
ATATTTTTGAAAAAGCCGTTTCTGTAATGAAGGAGAAAACTCACCGAGGCAGTTCCATAGGATGGCAAGA
TCCTGGTATCGGTCTGCGATTCCGACTCGTCCAACATCAATACAACCTATTAATTTCCCCTCGTCAAAAA
TAAGGTTATCAAGTGAGAAATCACCATGAGTGACGACTGAATCCGGTGAGAATGGCAAAAGTTTATGCAT
TTCTTTCCAGACTTGTTCAACAGGCCAGCCATTACGCTCGTCATCAAAATCACTCGCATCAACCAAACCG
TTATTCATTCGTGATTGCGCCTGAGCGAGACGAAATACGCGATCGCTGTTAAAAGGACAATTACAAACAG
GAATCGAATGCAACCGGCGCAGGAACACTGCCAGCGCATCAACAATATTTTCACCTGAATCAGGATATTC
TTCTAATACCTGGAATGCTGTTTTCCCGGGGATCGCAGTGGTGAGTAACCATGCATCATCAGGAGTACGG
ATAAAATGCTTGATGGTCGGAAGAGGCATAAATTCCGTCAGCCAGTTTAGTCTGACCATCTCATCTGTAA
CATCATTGGCAACGCTACCTTTGCCATGTTTCAGAAACAACTCTGGCGCATCGGGCTTCCCATACAATCG
ATAGATTGTCGCACCTGATTGCCCGACATTATCGCGAGCCCATTTATACCCATATAAATCAGCATCCATG
TTGGAATTTAATCGCGGCCTAGAGCAAGACGTTTCCCGTTGAATATGGCTCATAACACCCCTTGTATTAC
TGTTTATGTAAGCAGACAGTTTTATTGTTCATGACCAAAATCCCTTAACGTGAGTTTTCGTTCCACTGAG
CGTCAGACCCCGTAGAAAAGATCAAAGGATCTTCTTGAGATCCTTTTTTTCTGCGCGTAATCTGCTGCTT
GCAAACAAAAAAACCACCGCTACCAGCGGTGGTTTGTTTGCCGGATCAAGAGCTACCAACTCTTTTTCCG
AAGGTAACTGGCTTCAGCAGAGCGCAGATACCAAATACTGTCCTTCTAGTGTAGCCGTAGTTAGGCCACC
ACTTCAAGAACTCTGTAGCACCGCCTACATACCTCGCTCTGCTAATCCTGTTACCAGTGGCTGCTGCCAG
TGGCGATAAGTCGTGTCTTACCGGGTTGGACTCAAGACGATAGTTACCGGATAAGGCGCAGCGGTCGGGC
TGAACGGGGGGTTCGTGCACACAGCCCAGCTTGGAGCGAACGACCTACACCGAACTGAGATACCTACAGC
GTGAGCTATGAGAAAGCGCCACGCTTCCCGAAGGGAGAAAGGCGGACAGGTATCCGGTAAGCGGCAGGGT
CGGAACAGGAGAGCGCACGAGGGAGCTTCCAGGGGGAAACGCCTGGTATCTTTATAGTCCTGTCGGGTTT
CGCCACCTCTGACTTGAGCGTCGATTTTTGTGATGCTCGTCAGGGGGGCGGAGCCTATGGAAAAACGCCA
GCAACGCGGCCTTTTTACGGTTCCTGGCCTTTTGCTGGCCTTTTGCTCACATGTTCTTTCCTGCGTTATC
CCCTGATTCTGTGGATAACCGTATTACCGCCTTTGAGTGAGCTGATACCGCTCGCCGCAGCCGAACGACC
GAGCGCAGCGAGTCAGTGAGCGAGGAAGCGGAAGAGCGCCTGATGCGGTATTTTCTCCTTACGCATCTGT
GCGGTATTTCACACCGCAATGGTGCACTCTCAGTACAATCTGCTCTGATGCCGCATAGTTAAGCCAGTAT
ACACTCCGCTATCGCTACGTGACTGGGTCATGGCTGCGCCCCGACACCCGCCAACACCCGCTGACGCGCC
CTGACGGGCTTGTCTGCTCCCGGCATCCGCTTACAGACAAGCTGTGACCGTCTCCGGGAGCTGCATGTGT
CAGAGGTTTTCACCGTCATCACCGAAACGCGCGAGGCAGCTGCGGTAAAGCTCATCAGCGTGGTCGTGAA
GCGATTCACAGATGTCTGCCTGTTCATCCGCGTCCAGCTCGTTGAGTTTCTCCAGAAGCGTTAATGTCTG
GCTTCTGATAAAGCGGGCCATGTTAAGGGCGGTTTTTTCCTGTTTGGTCACTGATGCCTCCGTGTAAGGG
GGATTTCTGTTCATGGGGGTAATGATACCGATGAAACGAGAGAGGATGCTCACGATACGGGTTACTGATG
ATGAACATGCCCGGTTACTGGAACGTTGTGAGGGTAAACAACTGGCGGTATGGATGCGGCGGGACCAGAG
AAAAATCACTCAGGGTCAATGCCAGCGCTTCGTTAATACAGATGTAGGTGTTCCACAGGGTAGCCAGCAG
CATCCTGCGATGCAGATCCGGAACATAATGGTGCAGGGCGCTGACTTCCGCGTTTCCAGACTTTACGAAA
CACGGAAACCGAAGACCATTCATGTTGTTGCTCAGGTCGCAGACGTTTTGCAGCAGCAGTCGCTTCACGT
TCGCTCGCGTATCGGTGATTCATTCTGCTAACCAGTAAGGCAACCCCGCCAGCCTAGCCGGGTCCTCAAC
GACAGGAGCACGATCATGCGCACCCGTGGGGCCGCCATGCCGGCGATAATGGCCTGCTTCTCGCCGAAAC
GTTTGGTGGCGGGACCAGTGACGAAGGCTTGAGCGAGGGCGTGCAAGATTCCGAATACCGCAAGCGACAG
GCCGATCATCGTCGCGCTCCAGCGAAAGCGGTCCTCGCCGAAAATGACCCAGAGCGCTGCCGGCACCTGT
CCTACGAGTTGCATGATAAAGAAGACAGTCATAAGTGCGGCGACGATAGTCATGCCCCGCGCCCACCGGA
AGGAGCTGACTGGGTTGAAGGCTCTCAAGGGCATCGGTCGAGATCCCGGTGCCTAATGAGTGAGCTAACT
TACATTAATTGCGTTGCGCTCACTGCCCGCTTTCCAGTCGGGAAACCTGTCGTGCCAGCTGCATTAATGA
ATCGGCCAACGCGCGGGGAGAGGCGGTTTGCGTATTGGGCGCCAGGGTGGTTTTTCTTTTCACCAGTGAG
ACGGGCAACAGCTGATTGCCCTTCACCGCCTGGCCCTGAGAGAGTTGCAGCAAGCGGTCCACGCTGGTTT
GCCCCAGCAGGCGAAAATCCTGTTTGATGGTGGTTAACGGCGGGATATAACATGAGCTGTCTTCGGTATC
GTCGTATCCCACTACCGAGATATCCGCACCAACGCGCAGCCCGGACTCGGTAATGGCGCGCATTGCGCCC
AGCGCCATCTGATCGTTGGCAACCAGCATCGCAGTGGGAACGATGCCCTCATTCAGCATTTGCATGGTTT
GTTGAAAACCGGACATGGCACTCCAGTCGCCTTCCCGTTCCGCTATCGGCTGAATTTGATTGCGAGTGAG
ATATTTATGCCAGCCAGCCAGACGCAGACGCGCCGAGACAGAACTTAATGGGCCCGCTAACAGCGCGATT
TGCTGGTGACCCAATGCGACCAGATGCTCCACGCCCAGTCGCGTACCGTCTTCATGGGAGAAAATAATAC
TGTTGATGGGTGTCTGGTCAGAGACATCAAGAAATAACGCCGGAACATTAGTGCAGGCAGCTTCCACAGC
AATGGCATCCTGGTCATCCAGCGGATAGTTAATGATCAGCCCACTGACGCGTTGCGCGAGAAGATTGTGC
ACCGCCGCTTTACAGGCTTCGACGCCGCTTCGTTCTACCATCGACACCACCACGCTGGCACCCAGTTGAT
CGGCGCGAGATTTAATCGCCGCGACAATTTGCGACGGCGCGTGCAGGGCCAGACTGGAGGTGGCAACGCC
AATCAGCAACGACTGTTTGCCCGCCAGTTGTTGTGCCACGCGGTTGGGAATGTAATTCAGCTCCGCCATC
GCCGCTTCCACTTTTTCCCGCGTTTTCGCAGAAACGTGGCTGGCCTGGTTCACCACGCGGGAAACGGTCT
GATAAGAGACACCGGCATACTCTGCGACATCGTATAACGTTACTGGTTTCACATTCACCACCCTGAATTG
ACTCTCTTCCGGGCGCTATCATGCCATACCGCGAAAGGTTTTGCGCCATTCGATGGTGTCCGGGATCTCG
ACGCTCTCCCTTATGCGACTCCTGCATTAGGAAGCAGCCCAGTAGTAGGTTGAGGCCGTTGAGCACCGCC
GCCGCAAGGAATGGTGCATGCAAGGAGATGGCGCCCAACAGTCCCCCGGCCACGGGGCCTGCCACCATAC
CCACGCCGAAACAAGCGCTCATGAGCCCGAAGTGGCGAGCCCGATCTTCCCCATCGGTGATGTCGGCGAT
ATAGGCGCCAGCAACCGCACCTGTGGCGCCGGTGATGCCGGCCACGATGCGTCCGGCGTAGAGGATCGAG
ATCTCGATCCCGCGAAATTAATACGACTCACTATAGGGGAATTGTGAGCGGATAACAATTCCCCTCTAGA
AATAATTTTGTTTAACTTTAAGAAGGAGATATACCATGCATCATCATCATCATCACAGCAGCGGCAGAGA
AAACTTGTATTTCCAGGGCGCCCTGCCCCCGGGGCCCATGCAGACCCTCATCTTTTTCGACATGGAGGCC
ACTGGCTTGCCCTTCTCCCAGCCCAAGGTCACGGAGCTGTGCCTGCTGGCTGTCCACAGATGTGCCCTGG
AGAGCCCCCCCACCTCTCAGGGGCCACCTCCCACAGTTCCTCCACCACCGCGTGTGGTAGACAAGCTCTC
CCTGTGTGTGGCTCCGGGGAAGGCCTGCAGCCCTGCAGCCAGCGAGATCACAGGTCTGAGCACAGCTGTG
CTGGCAGCGCATGGGCGTCAATGTTTTGATGACAACCTGGCCAACCTGCTCCTAGCCTTCCTGCGGCGCC
AGCCACAGCCCTGGTGCCTGGTGGCACACAATGGTGACCGCTACGACTTCCCCCTGCTCCAAGCAGAGCT
GGCTATGCTGGGCCTCACCAGTGCTCTGGATGGTGCCTTCTGTGTGGATAGCATCACTGCGCTGAAGGCC
CTGGAGCGAGCAAGCAGCCCCTCAGAACACGGCCCAAGGAAGAGCTACAGCCTAGGCAGCATCTACACTC
GCCTGTATGGGCAGTCCCCTCCAGACTCGCACACGGCTGAGGGTGATGTCCTGGCCCTGCTCAGCATCTG
TCAGTGGAGACCACAGGCCCTGCTGCGGTGGGTGGATGCTCACGCCAGGCCTTTCGGCACCATCAGGCCC
ATGTATGGGTGATGACGAAGCTTGCGGCCGCACTCGAGCACCACCACCACCACCACTGAGATCCGGCTGC
TAACAAAGCCCGAAAGGAAGCTGAGTTGGCTGCTGCCACCGCTGAGCAATAACTAGCATAACCCCTTGGG
GCCTCTAAACGGGTCTTGAGGGGTTTTTTGCTGAAAGGAGGAACTAT
Features (pLannotate 1.2.2; 20 found; start..end, strand, type, name):
     20..448     +  rep_origin     f1 ori (sequence partly withheld): f1 bacteriophage origin of replication; arrow indicates direction of (+) strand synthesis
    501..558     +  promoter       AmpR promoter (fragment): bla
    567..1382    -  CDS            KanR: aminoglycoside phosphotransferase; aph(3')-Ia; confers resistance to kanamycin in bacteria or G418 (Geneticin®) in eukaryotes
   1504..2092    +  rep_origin     ori: high-copy-number ColE1/pMB1/pBR322/pUC origin of replication
   2278..2417    -  misc_feature   bom: basis of mobility region from pBR322
   2519..2710    -  CDS            rop: Rop protein, which maintains plasmids at low copy number; rop
   2727..3107    +  CDS            YPB1_ECOLX: Protein predicted: Swiss-Prot protein existence level 4. From Escherichia coli.
   3179..3470    -  CDS            TcR (fragment): tetracycline efflux protein; tet; confers resistance to tetracycline
   3485..3506    -  protein_bind   CAP binding site: CAP binding activates transcription in the presence of cAMP. E. coli catabolite activator protein
   3519..4601    -  CDS            lacI: lac repressor; lacI; The lac repressor binds to the lac operator to inhibit transcription in E. coli. This inhibition can be relieved by adding lactose or isopropyl-β-D-thiogalactopyranoside (IPTG).
   4602..4679    -  promoter       lacI promoter: lacI
   4687..4966    -  CDS            TcR (fragment): tetracycline efflux protein; tet; confers resistance to tetracycline
   4988..5006    +  promoter       T7 promoter: promoter for bacteriophage T7 RNA polymerase
   5007..5031    +  protein_bind   lac operator: The lac repressor binds to the lac operator to inhibit transcription in E. coli. This inhibition can be relieved by adding lactose or isopropyl-β-D-thiogalactopyranoside (IPTG). lac repressor encoded by lacI
   5046..5068    +  RBS            RBS: efficient ribosome binding site from bacteriophage T7 gene 10 (Olins and Rangwala, 1989)
   5076..5094    +  CDS            capTEV™ (fragment): composite tag for in vivo biotinylation, TEV protease cleavage, and 6xHis tagging
   5129..5818    +  CDS            TREX1 (fragment): TREX1_HUMAN - Experimental evidence at protein level: Swiss-Prot protein existence level 1. Major cellular 3'-to-5' DNA exonuclease which digests single- stranded DNA (ssDNA) and double-stranded DNA (dsDNA) with mismatched 3' termini. Prevents cell-intrinsic initiation of autoimmunity. Acts by metabolizing DNA fragments from endogenous retroelements, including L1, LTR and SINE elements. Unless degraded, these DNA fragments accumulate in the cytosol and activate the IFN-stimulatory DNA (ISD) response and innate immune signaling. Prevents chronic ATM-dependent checkpoint activation, by processin
   5848..5865    +  CDS            9xHis (fragment): 9xHis affinity tag
   5875..5924    +  CDS            SET1 (fragment): solubility-enhancement tag derived from T7 phage gene 10B
   5932..5979    +  terminator     T7 terminator: transcription terminator for bacteriophage T7 RNA polymerase
