[The description below was written by a language model from this plasmid's Addgene catalogue record and pLannotate feature annotations shown in this document.]
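Description:
9AVA is a bacterial expression plasmid built on the pET28-MHL backbone, a pET28-derived vector designed for ligation-independent cloning. It carries a 690 bp fragment of human TREX1, the major cellular 3'-to-5' DNA exonuclease that degrades cytosolic DNA and so restrains interferon-stimulatory DNA signalling and autoimmunity. The feature table annotates the insert as a partial TREX1 coding sequence, in line with the catalogue note that it may not be the full ORF. The plasmid name matches the structure entry cited by the depositor. The stated purpose mentions baculovirus expression, but the listed vector type and every annotated element (5,996 nt sequence) point to T7-driven expression in E. coli, and no baculoviral transfer elements appear in the table.

Transcription runs from a T7 promoter with an adjacent lac operator and the phage T7 gene 10 ribosome binding site, and it ends at the T7 terminator. The plasmid-borne lacI gene supplies repressor, so expression can be induced with IPTG in hosts that provide T7 RNA polymerase. The backbone adds an N-terminal 6xHis tag followed by a TEV protease site, which allows affinity purification and tag removal. The short "capTEV" hit upstream of the insert probably corresponds to this region. Downstream His-tag and T7 gene 10-derived fragments are also annotated, but the record does not show whether these are translated or are only vector remnants after the insert.

Selection is by kanamycin resistance. Replication uses a ColE1/pBR322-type origin with the rop gene and bom site, consistent with the low copy number listed, and an f1 origin is also present. The construct is intended for producing recombinant TREX1 protein for structure determination.
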