Addgene plasmid #220884: 9AVA
Purpose: Baculovirus expression for structure determination; may not be full ORF
Depositing lab: Cheryl Arrowsmith. Depositing organization: University of Toronto.
Backbone
  Vector backbone: pET28-MHL
  Backbone manufacturer: SGC (Addgene Plasmid #26096)
  Vector type: Bacterial Expression
  Selectable markers: pET28-MHL
Growth in bacteria
  Bacterial resistance: Kanamycin, 50 μg/mL
  Growth temperature: 37°C
  Growth strain: DH5alpha
  Copy number: Low Copy
Gene/Insert
  Gene/Insert name: TREX1 (alt names: TREX1-Hu-2; TREX1:PBC033-A09:C246744)
  Species: H. sapiens (human)
  Insert size (bp): 690
  Entrez Gene: TREX1 (a.k.a. AGS1, CRV, DRN3, HERNS, RVCLS)
  Promoter: T7
  Tag / fusion protein: 6xHis-TEV (N terminal on backbone)
  Cloning method: Ligation Independent Cloning
  Sequencing primers: 5′ T7; 3′ T7-term
Terms and licenses: Academic/Nonprofit Terms; Industry Terms: Not Available to Industry
Depositor comments: PDB: 9AVA. https://www.rcsb.org/structure/9AVA
How to cite: 9AVA was a gift from Cheryl Arrowsmith (Addgene plasmid # 220884 ; http://n2t.net/addgene:220884 ; RRID:Addgene_220884)
