>Addgene plasmid #220884 | 9AVA | depositor partial sequence | sequence record 432356 | Partial Sequence
GCCCTGCCCCCGGGGCCCATGCAGACCCTCATCTTTTTCGACATGGAGGCCACTGGCTTGCCCTTCTCCC
AGCCCAAGGTCACGGAGCTGTGCCTGCTGGCTGTCCACAGATGTGCCCTGGAGAGCCCCCCCACCTCTCA
GGGGCCACCTCCCACAGTTCCTCCACCACCGCGTGTGGTAGACAAGCTCTCCCTGTGTGTGGCTCCGGGG
AAGGCCTGCAGCCCTGCAGCCAGCGAGATCACAGGTCTGAGCACAGCTGTGCTGGCAGCGCATGGGCGTC
AATGTTTTGATGACAACCTGGCCAACCTGCTCCTAGCCTTCCTGCGGCGCCAGCCACAGCCCTGGTGCCT
GGTGGCACACAATGGTGACCGCTACGACTTCCCCCTGCTCCAAGCAGAGCTGGCTATGCTGGGCCTCACC
AGTGCTCTGGATGGTGCCTTCTGTGTGGATAGCATCACTGCGCTGAAGGCCCTGGAGCGAGCAAGCAGCC
CCTCAGAACACGGCCCAAGGAAGAGCTACAGCCTAGGCAGCATCTACACTCGCCTGTATGGGCAGTCCCC
TCCAGACTCGCACACGGCTGAGGGTGATGTCCTGGCCCTGCTCAGCATCTGTCAGTGGAGACCACAGGCC
CTGCTGCGGTGGGTGGATGCTCACGCCAGGCCTTTCGGCACCATCAGGCCCATGTATGGG
